Addgene plasmid #175186: pRSET iGluSnFR3 v857
Purpose: Fluorescent reporter for glutamate, third generation, variant 857 soluble form to express in bacteria.
Depositing lab: Kaspar Podgorski. Depositing organization: HHMI, Janelia Research Campus. Publication: Glutamate indicators with improved activation kinetics and localization for imaging synaptic transmission. Aggarwal A, Liu R, Chen Y, Ralowicz AJ, Bergerson SJ, Tomaska F, Mohar B, Hanson TL, Hasseman JP, Reep D, Tsegaye G, Yao P, Ji X, Kloos M, Walpita D, Patel R, Mohr MA, Tillberg PW, Looger LL, Marvin JS, Hoppa MB, Konnerth A, Kleinfeld D, Schreiter ER, Podgorski K. Nat Methods. 2023 May 4. doi: 10.1038/s41592-023-01863-6. PubMed 37142767.
Backbone
  Vector backbone: pRSET
  Backbone size w/o insert (bp): 2863
  Total vector size (bp): 4429
  Vector type: Bacterial Expression, Synthetic Biology
Growth in bacteria
  Bacterial resistance: Ampicillin, 100 μg/mL
  Growth temperature: 37°C
  Growth strain: DH5alpha
  Copy number: High Copy
Gene/Insert
  Gene/Insert name: iGluSnFR3 v857 (alt names: 556dot857; iGluSnFR3 v857; iGluSnFR3)
  Species: Synthetic
  Insert size (bp): 1566
  Promoter: T7
  Tag / fusion protein: His tag, T7 leader, Xpress epitope (N terminal on insert)
  Cloning method: Restriction Enzyme; 5′ cloning site BamHI (not destroyed); 3′ cloning site EcoRI (not destroyed)
  Sequencing primers: 5′ TAATACGACTCACTATAGGG; 3′ GCTAGTTATTGCTCAGCGG
Terms and licenses: Academic/Nonprofit Terms; Industry Terms: Not Available to Industry
How to cite: pRSET iGluSnFR3 v857 was a gift from Kaspar Podgorski (Addgene plasmid # 175186 ; http://n2t.net/addgene:175186 ; RRID:Addgene_175186)
