[The description below was written by a language model from this plasmid's Addgene catalogue record and pLannotate feature annotations shown in this document.]
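Description:
pRSET iGluSnFR3 v857 is a 4,429 bp bacterial expression plasmid built on the pRSET backbone for producing the soluble form of a third-generation genetically encoded fluorescent glutamate indicator in E. coli. It replicates from a high-copy ColE1/pUC-type origin and is selected with ampicillin through the bla (β-lactamase) gene under its own promoter. An f1 phage origin is also present, which in principle allows single-stranded DNA production. Short annotated fragments of lacZα, lacI and a T7 gene 10B-derived solubility tag lie outside the main reading frame. They appear to be backbone remnants or automated annotation matches rather than functional parts.

The 1,566 bp synthetic insert sits between retained BamHI and EcoRI sites. It is transcribed from a T7 promoter, translated from the T7 gene 10 ribosome binding site and terminated by the T7 terminator, so expression requires a host that supplies T7 RNA polymerase. The backbone adds an N-terminal His tag for affinity purification, the T7 gene 10 leader to promote efficient translation, and an Xpress epitope that includes an enterokinase cleavage site. The feature table shows the sensor architecture: a large fragment of the E. coli periplasmic glutamate/aspartate-binding protein GltI, followed by a GFP-derived fluorescent protein domain (annotated as cEGFP), followed by a short remaining GltI fragment. With the fluorescent protein inserted into the binding protein in this way, ligand-induced conformational change is coupled to fluorescence. Because this version is the soluble form for bacterial expression, it suits purification of variant 857 protein for in vitro characterisation of the indicator, although the record does not detail specific assays.
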