Features (pLannotate 1.2.2; 16 found; start..end, strand, type, name):
     20..38      +  promoter       T7 promoter: promoter for bacteriophage T7 RNA polymerase
     70..92      +  RBS            RBS: efficient ribosome binding site from bacteriophage T7 gene 10 (Olins and Rangwala, 1989)
    112..132     +  CDS            capTEV™ (fragment): composite tag for in vivo biotinylation, TEV protease cleavage, and 6xHis tagging
    133..165     +  CDS            T7 tag (gene 10 leader): leader peptide from bacteriophage T7 gene 10 promotes efficient translation in E. coli
    169..192     +  CDS            Xpress™ tag: Xpress™ epitope tag, including an enterokinase recognition and cleavage site
    208..948     +  CDS            gltI (fragment): GLTI_ECOLI - Also known as ybeJ, yzzK. Experimental evidence at protein level: Swiss-Prot protein existence level 1. Part of the ABC transporter complex GltIJKL involved in glutamate and aspartate uptake. Binds to both glutamate and aspartate. From Escherichia coli (strain K12).
    964..1680    +  CDS            cEGFP: cEGFP is a basic (constitutively fluorescent) green fluorescent protein published in 2008, derived from Aequorea victoria.
   1693..1761    +  CDS            gltI (fragment): GLTI_ECOLI - Also known as ybeJ, yzzK. Experimental evidence at protein level: Swiss-Prot protein existence level 1. Part of the ABC transporter complex GltIJKL involved in glutamate and aspartate uptake. Binds to both glutamate and aspartate. From Escherichia coli (strain K12).
   1787..1836    +  CDS            SET1 (fragment): solubility-enhancement tag derived from T7 phage gene 10B
   1844..1891    +  terminator     T7 terminator: transcription terminator for bacteriophage T7 RNA polymerase
   1917..1983    +  CDS            lacZα (fragment): LacZα fragment of β-galactosidase; lacZ fragment
   1988..2416    +  rep_origin     f1 ori (sequence partly withheld): f1 bacteriophage origin of replication; arrow indicates direction of (+) strand synthesis
   2469..2573    +  promoter       AmpR promoter: bla
   2574..3434    +  CDS            AmpR: β-lactamase; bla; confers resistance to ampicillin, carbenicillin, and related antibiotics
   3605..4193    +  rep_origin     ori: high-copy-number ColE1/pMB1/pBR322/pUC origin of replication
   4376..4429    +  CDS            lacI (fragment): lac repressor; lacI; The lac repressor binds to the lac operator to inhibit transcription in E. coli. This inhibition can be relieved by adding lactose or isopropyl-β-D-thiogalactopyranoside (IPTG).
>Addgene plasmid #175186 | pRSET iGluSnFR3 v857 | addgene full sequence | sequence record 343766 | Addgene NGS Result
GATCTCGATCCCGCGAAATTAATACGACTCACTATAGGGAGACCACAACGGTTTCCCTCTAGAAATAATT
TTGTTTAACTTTAAGAAGGAGATATACATATGCGGGGTTCTCATCATCATCATCATCATGGTATGGCTAG
CATGACTGGTGGACAGCAAATGGGTCGGGATCTGTACGACGATGACGATAAGGATCGATGGGGATCCGCC
GCAGGCAGCACGCTGGACAAAATCGCCAAAAACGGTGTGATTGTCGTCGGTCACCGTGACTCTTCAGTGC
CTTTCTCTTATTACGACAGTCAGCACAAAGTGGTGGGTTACTCGCAGGAATACTCCAACGCCATTGTTGA
AGCAGTGAAAAAGAAACTCAACAAACCGGACTTGCAGGTAAAACTGATTCCGATTACTTCACAAAACCGT
ATTCCACTACTGCAAAACGGCACTTACGATTTTGAATGTGGTTCTACCACCAACAACGTCGAACGCCAAA
AACAGGCGGCTTTCTCTGACACTATTTTCGTGGTCGGTACGCGCCTGTTGACCAAAAAGGGTGGCGATAT
CAAAGATTTTGCCAACCTGAAAGACAAAGCCGTAGTCGTCACTTCCGGCACTACCTCTGAAGTTTTGCTC
AACAAACTGAATGAAGAGCAAAAAATGAATATGCGCATCATCAGCGCCAAAGATCACGGTGACTCTTTCC
GCACCCTGGAAAGCGGTCGTGCCGTTGCCTTTATGATGGATGACTCGCTGCTGGCCGGTGAACGTGCGAA
AGCGAAGAAACCAGACGACTGGGAAATCGTCGGCAAGCCGCAGTCTCAGGAGGCCTACGGTTGTATGTTG
CGTAAAGATGATCCGCAGTTCAAAAAGCTGATGGATGACACCATCGCTCAGGTGCAGACCTCCGGTGAAG
CGGAAAAATGGTTTGATAAGTGGTTCAAAAATCCAATTCTGGTGAACCACACGGTCTATATCACCGCCGA
CAAGCAGAAGAACGGCATCAAGGCGAACTTCAAGATCCACCACAACGTGGAGGACGGCAGCGTGCAGCTC
GCCGACCACTACCAGCAGAACACCCCCATCGGCGACGGCCCCGTGCTGCTGCCCGACAACCACTACCTGA
GCTATCAGTCCGTGCTGAGCAAAGACCCCAACGAGAAGCGCGATCACATGGTCCTGCTGGAGTTCGTGAC
CGCCACCGGGAACTCTCTCGGCATGGACGAGCTGTACAAGGGCGGTACCGGAGGGAGCATGAGCAAGGGC
GAGGAGCTGTTCACCGGGGTGGTGCCCATCCTGGTCGAGCTGGACGGCGACGTAAACGGCCACAAGTTCA
GCGTGCGCGGCGAGGGCGAGGGCGATGCCACCAACGGCAAGCTAACCCTGAAGTTCATCTGCACCACCGG
CAAGCTGCCCGTGCCCTGGCCCACCCTCGTGACCACCCTGAGCTACGGCGTGCAGTGCTTCGCCCGCTAC
CCCGACCACATGAAGCAGCACGACTTCTTCAAGTCCGCCATGCCCGAAGGCTACGTCCAGGAGCGCACCA
TCAGCTTCAAGGACGACGGAACCTACAAGACCCGCGCCGAGGTGAAGTTAGAGGGCGACACCCTGGTGAA
CCGCATCGAGCTAAAGGGCATCGACTTCAAGGAGGACGGCAACATCCTGGGGCACAAGCTGGAGTACAAC
TTTAACAACCCCCTGAACATGAATTTCGAACTGTCAGACGAAATGAAAGCACTGTTCAAAGAACCGAATG
ACAAGGCACTGAAATAAGAATTCGAAGCTTGATCCGGCTGCTAACAAAGCCCGAAAGGAAGCTGAGTTGG
CTGCTGCCACCGCTGAGCAATAACTAGCATAACCCCTTGGGGCCTCTAAACGGGTCTTGAGGGGTTTTTT
GCTGAAAGGAGGAACTATATCCGGATCTGGCGTAATAGCGAAGAGGCCCGCACCGATCGCCCTTCCCAAC
AGTTGCGCAGCCTGAATGGCGAATGGG
[124 nt withheld, positions 1988-2111]
C
[91 nt withheld, positions 2113-2203]
A
[49 nt withheld, positions 2205-2253]
CCTTTGACGTTGGAGTCCACGTTCTTT
[37 nt withheld, positions 2281-2317]
ACCCTATCTCGGTCTATTCTTTTGATTTATAAGGGATTTTGCCGATTTCGGCCTATTGGTTAAAAAATGA
GCTGATTTAACAAAAATTTAACGCGAATTTTAACAAAATATTAACGCTTACAATTTAGGTGGCACTTTTC
GGGGAAATGTGCGCGGAACCCCTATTTGTTTATTTTTCTAAATACATTCAAATATGTATCCGCTCATGAG
ACAATAACCCTGATAAATGCTTCAATAATATTGAAAAAGGAAGAGTATGAGTATTCAACATTTCCGTGTC
GCCCTTATTCCCTTTTTTGCGGCATTTTGCCTTCCTGTTTTTGCTCACCCAGAAACGCTGGTGAAAGTAA
AAGATGCTGAAGATCAGTTGGGTGCACGAGTGGGTTACATCGAACTGGATCTCAACAGCGGTAAGATCCT
TGAGAGTTTTCGCCCCGAAGAACGTTTTCCAATGATGAGCACTTTTAAAGTTCTGCTATGTGGCGCGGTA
TTATCCCGTATTGACGCCGGGCAAGAGCAACTCGGTCGCCGCATACACTATTCTCAGAATGACTTGGTTG
AGTACTCACCAGTCACAGAAAAGCATCTTACGGATGGCATGACAGTAAGAGAATTATGCAGTGCTGCCAT
AACCATGAGTGATAACACTGCGGCCAACTTACTTCTGACAACGATCGGAGGACCGAAGGAGCTAACCGCT
TTTTTGCACAACATGGGGGATCATGTAACTCGCCTTGATCGTTGGGAACCGGAGCTGAATGAAGCCATAC
CAAACGACGAGCGTGACACCACGATGCCTGTAGCAATGGCAACAACGTTGCGCAAACTATTAACTGGCGA
ACTACTTACTCTAGCTTCCCGGCAACAATTAATAGACTGGATGGAGGCGGATAAAGTTGCAGGACCACTT
CTGCGCTCGGCCCTTCCGGCTGGCTGGTTTATTGCTGATAAATCTGGAGCCGGTGAGCGTGGGTCTCGCG
GTATCATTGCAGCACTGGGGCCAGATGGTAAGCCCTCCCGTATCGTAGTTATCTACACGACGGGGAGTCA
GGCAACTATGGATGAACGAAATAGACAGATCGCTGAGATAGGTGCCTCACTGATTAAGCATTGGTAACTG
TCAGACCAAGTTTACTCATATATACTTTAGATTGATTTAAAACTTCATTTTTAATTTAAAAGGATCTAGG
TGAAGATCCTTTTTGATAATCTCATGACCAAAATCCCTTAACGTGAGTTTTCGTTCCACTGAGCGTCAGA
CCCCGTAGAAAAGATCAAAGGATCTTCTTGAGATCCTTTTTTTCTGCGCGTAATCTGCTGCTTGCAAACA
AAAAAACCACCGCTACCAGCGGTGGTTTGTTTGCCGGATCAAGAGCTACCAACTCTTTTTCCGAAGGTAA
CTGGCTTCAGCAGAGCGCAGATACCAAATACTGTTCTTCTAGTGTAGCCGTAGTTAGGCCACCACTTCAA
GAACTCTGTAGCACCGCCTACATACCTCGCTCTGCTAATCCTGTTACCAGTGGCTGCTGCCAGTGGCGAT
AAGTCGTGTCTTACCGGGTTGGACTCAAGACGATAGTTACCGGATAAGGCGCAGCGGTCGGGCTGAACGG
GGGGTTCGTGCACACAGCCCAGCTTGGAGCGAACGACCTACACCGAACTGAGATACCTACAGCGTGAGCT
ATGAGAAAGCGCCACGCTTCCCGAAGGGAGAAAGGCGGACAGGTATCCGGTAAGCGGCAGGGTCGGAACA
GGAGAGCGCACGAGGGAGCTTCCAGGGGGAAACGCCTGGTATCTTTATAGTCCTGTCGGGTTTCGCCACC
TCTGACTTGAGCGTCGATTTTTGTGATGCTCGTCAGGGGGGCGGAGCCTATGGAAAAACGCCAGCAACGC
GGCCTTTTTACGGTTCCTGGCCTTTTGCTGGCCTTTTGCTCACATGTTCTTTCCTGCGTTATCCCCTGAT
TCTGTGGATAACCGTATTACCGCCTTTGAGTGAGCTGATACCGCTCGCCGCAGCCGAACGACCGAGCGCA
GCGAGTCAGTGAGCGAGGAAGCGGAAGAGCGCCCAATACGCAAACCGCCTCTCCCCGCGCGTTGGCCGAT
TCATTAATGCAG
