>Addgene plasmid #175186 | pRSET iGluSnFR3 v857 | depositor partial sequence | sequence record 339800 | iGluSnFR3 v857 insert only
GGATCCGCCGCAGGCAGCACGCTGGACAAAATCGCCAAAAACGGTGTGATTGTCGTCGGTCACCGTGACT
CTTCAGTGCCTTTCTCTTATTACGACAGTCAGCACAAAGTGGTGGGTTACTCGCAGGAATACTCCAACGC
CATTGTTGAAGCAGTGAAAAAGAAACTCAACAAACCGGACTTGCAGGTAAAACTGATTCCGATTACTTCA
CAAAACCGTATTCCACTACTGCAAAACGGCACTTACGATTTTGAATGTGGTTCTACCACCAACAACGTCG
AACGCCAAAAACAGGCGGCTTTCTCTGACACTATTTTCGTGGTCGGTACGCGCCTGTTGACCAAAAAGGG
TGGCGATATCAAAGATTTTGCCAACCTGAAAGACAAAGCCGTAGTCGTCACTTCCGGCACTACCTCTGAA
GTTTTGCTCAACAAACTGAATGAAGAGCAAAAAATGAATATGCGCATCATCAGCGCCAAAGATCACGGTG
ACTCTTTCCGCACCCTGGAAAGCGGTCGTGCCGTTGCCTTTATGATGGATGACTCGCTGCTGGCCGGTGA
ACGTGCGAAAGCGAAGAAACCAGACGACTGGGAAATCGTCGGCAAGCCGCAGTCTCAGGAGGCCTACGGT
TGTATGTTGCGTAAAGATGATCCGCAGTTCAAAAAGCTGATGGATGACACCATCGCTCAGGTGCAGACCT
CCGGTGAAGCGGAAAAATGGTTTGATAAGTGGTTCAAAAATCCAATTCTGGTGAACCACACGGTCTATAT
CACCGCCGACAAGCAGAAGAACGGCATCAAGGCGAACTTCAAGATCCACCACAACGTGGAGGACGGCAGC
GTGCAGCTCGCCGACCACTACCAGCAGAACACCCCCATCGGCGACGGCCCCGTGCTGCTGCCCGACAACC
ACTACCTGAGCTATCAGTCCGTGCTGAGCAAAGACCCCAACGAGAAGCGCGATCACATGGTCCTGCTGGA
GTTCGTGACCGCCACCGGGAACTCTCTCGGCATGGACGAGCTGTACAAGGGCGGTACCGGAGGGAGCATG
AGCAAGGGCGAGGAGCTGTTCACCGGGGTGGTGCCCATCCTGGTCGAGCTGGACGGCGACGTAAACGGCC
ACAAGTTCAGCGTGCGCGGCGAGGGCGAGGGCGATGCCACCAACGGCAAGCTAACCCTGAAGTTCATCTG
CACCACCGGCAAGCTGCCCGTGCCCTGGCCCACCCTCGTGACCACCCTGAGCTACGGCGTGCAGTGCTTC
GCCCGCTACCCCGACCACATGAAGCAGCACGACTTCTTCAAGTCCGCCATGCCCGAAGGCTACGTCCAGG
AGCGCACCATCAGCTTCAAGGACGACGGAACCTACAAGACCCGCGCCGAGGTGAAGTTAGAGGGCGACAC
CCTGGTGAACCGCATCGAGCTAAAGGGCATCGACTTCAAGGAGGACGGCAACATCCTGGGGCACAAGCTG
GAGTACAACTTTAACAACCCCCTGAACATGAATTTCGAACTGTCAGACGAAATGAAAGCACTGTTCAAAG
AACCGAATGACAAGGCACTGAAATAA
